>Addgene plasmid #185624 | pEPQD0CM0033 | addgene full sequence | sequence record 368551 | Addgene NGS Result
TGTTCTTTACGATGCCATTGGGATATATCAACGGTGGTATATCCAGTGATTTTTTTCTCCATTTTAGCTT
CCTTAGCTCCTGAAAATCTCGATAACTCAAAAAATACGCCCGGTAGTGATCTTATTTCATTATGGTGAAA
GTTGGAACCTCTTACGTGCCCGATCAACTCGAGTGCCACCTGACGTCTAAGAAACCATTATTATCATGAC
ATTAACCTATAAAAATAGGCGTATCACGAGGCAGAATTTCAGATAAAAAAAATCCTTAGCTTTCGCTAAG
GATGATTTCTGGAATTCGGTCTCAGGAGACATAATTCGTGCATTCAATATATATATAAATATGTATAGTC
AATGTATATAAATGGCTAAAAAAATAAACACTGAATATAACTGGTTATTTAGGTAAAGATCCAGTCAACT
AATATAAGAAGGCCGGCCCATTTTAGTTAAGCCCAGGCACAAAAATATGGGCTTATTCAGAGGGAACGAA
GTGAACAGTAGCCTAGTCCTGTCCCAACTGAAAACCCAACTAGCTAGTTAGTTTCTCCCTCATCGGCGGT
GAAAGAAAGATTCTTCAGTTTATGTAGCAAACCCTAAGATATTAGCTCGCGAGACCCTGCAGTCCGGCAA
AAAAGGGCAAGGTGTCACCACCCTGCCCTTTTTCTTTAAAACCGAAAAGATTACTTCGCGTTATGCAGGC
TTCCTCGCTCACTGACTCGCTGCGCTCGGTCGTTCGGCTGCGGCGAGCGGTATCAGCTCACTCAAAGGCG
GTAATACGGTTATCCACAGAATCAGGGGATAACGCAGGAAAGAACATGTGAGCAAAAGGCCAGCAAAAGG
CCAGGAACCGTAAAAAGGCCGCGTTGCTGGCGTTTTTCCACAGGCTCCGCCCCCCTGACGAGCATCACAA
AAATCGACGCTCAAGTCAGAGGTGGCGAAACCCGACAGGACTATAAAGATACCAGGCGTTTCCCCCTGGA
AGCTCCCTCGTGCGCTCTCCTGTTCCGACCCTGCCGCTTACCGGATACCTGTCCGCCTTTCTCCCTTCGG
GAAGCGTGGCGCTTTCTCATAGCTCACGCTGTAGGTATCTCAGTTCGGTGTAGGTCGTTCGCTCCAAGCT
GGGCTGTGTGCACGAACCCCCCGTTCAGCCCGACCGCTGCGCCTTATCCGGTAACTATCGTCTTGAGTCC
AACCCGGTAAGACACGACTTATCGCCACTGGCAGCAGCCACTGGTAACAGGATTAGCAGAGCGAGGTATG
TAGGCGGTGCTACAGAGTTCTTGAAGTGGTGGCCTAACTACGGCTACACTAGAAGAACAGTATTTGGTAT
CTGCGCTCTGCTGAAGCCAGTTACCTTCGGAAAAAGAGTTGGTAGCTCTTGATCCGGCAAACAAACCACC
GCTGGTAGCGGTGGTTTTTTTGTTTGCAAGCAGCAGATTACGCGCAGAAAAAAAGGATCTCAAGAAGATC
CTTTGATCTTTTCTACGGGGTCTGACGCTCAGTGGAACGAAAACTCACGTTAAGGGATTTTGGTCATGAG
ATTATCAAAAAGGATCTTCACCTAGATCCTTTTAAATTAAAAATGAAGTTTTAAATCAATCTAAAGTATA
TATGAGTAAACTTGGTCTGACAGCTCGAGGCTTGGATTCTCACCAATAAAAAACGCCCGGCGGCAACCGA
GCGTTCTGAACAAATCCAGATGGAGTTCTGAGGTCATTACTGGATCTATCAACAGGAGTCCAAGCGAGCT
CGATATCAAATTACGCCCCGCCCTGCCACTCATCGCAGTACTGTTGTAATTCATTAAGCATTCTGCCGAC
ATGGAAGCCATCACAAACGGCATGATGAACCTGAATCGCCAGCGGCATCAGCACCTTGTCGCCTTGCGTA
TAATATTTGCCCATGGTGAAAACGGGGGCGAAGAAGTTGTCCATATTGGCCACGTTTAAATCAAAACTGG
TGAAACTCACCCAGGGATTGGCTGAGACGAAAAACATATTCTCAATAAACCCTTTAGGGAAATAGGCCAG
GTTTTCACCGTAACACGCCACATCTTGCGAATATATGTGTAGAAACTGCCGGAAATCGTCGTGGTATTCA
CTCCAGAGCGATGAAAACGTTTCAGTTTGCTCATGGAAAACGGTGTAACAAGGGTGAACACTATCCCATA
TCACCAGCTCACCGTCTTTCATTGCCATACGAAATTCCGGATGAGCATTCATCAGGCGGGCAAGAATGTG
AATAAAGGCCGGATAAAACTTGTGCTTATTTTTCTTTACGGTCTTTAAAAAGGCCGTAATATCCAGCTGA
ACGGTCTGGTTATAGGTACATTGAGCAACTGACTGAAATGCCTCAAAA
Features (pLannotate 1.2.2; 6 found; start..end, strand, type, name):
     63..160     -  promoter       cat promoter: promoter of the E. coli cat gene encoding chloramphenicol acetyltransferase
    246..289     -  terminator     bacterial terminator: putative bacterial transcription terminator
    623..680     +  terminator     his operon terminator: This putative transcriptin terminator from the E. coli his operon has a 2-bp deletion introduced during synthesis. Its efficiency has not been determined.
    875..1463    -  rep_origin     ori: high-copy-number ColE1/pMB1/pBR322/pUC origin of replication
   1646..1740    -  terminator     lambda t0 terminator: transcription terminator from phage lambda
   1764..62      -  CDS            cat (across the origin): CAT_ECOLX - Experimental evidence at protein level: Swiss-Prot protein existence level 1. This enzyme is an effector of chloramphenicol resistance in bacteria. From Escherichia coli. This protein is used as a marker in many commonly used cloning vectors, such as pACYC184.
