[The description below was written by a language model from this plasmid's Addgene catalogue record and pLannotate feature annotations shown in this document.]
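Description:
pEPQD0CM0033 is a small (about 2.4 kb) Level 0 part plasmid for Golden Gate/MoClo-style modular assembly, built in the pUAP1 universal acceptor backbone and classed as a CRISPR and synthetic biology vector. It is maintained in E. coli at high copy number through a ColE1/pUC-type origin of replication. Selection is by chloramphenicol resistance from a cat gene (chloramphenicol acetyltransferase), which is driven by its native cat promoter and followed by the lambda t0 terminator. The annotated backbone also carries a putative bacterial terminator and a his operon terminator. These lie on either side of an unannotated stretch that presumably holds the insert, and such terminators usually insulate a cloned part from read-through transcription.

The payload is the NbU6-2 promoter from Nicotiana benthamiana. U6 promoters are recognised by RNA polymerase III and are the standard choice for producing short, uncapped, non-polyadenylated transcripts such as Cas9 single guide RNAs. Here the promoter is stored as a reusable part intended to drive sgRNA expression in plants. According to the record, the part is released with nonstandard four-base overhangs, GGAG at the 5′ end and CTCG at the 3′ end, instead of the usual promoter fusion sites of the common plant syntax, so downstream guide or scaffold parts must be designed to match. The automated feature table annotates only backbone elements and does not mark the promoter itself, and the cloning sites used are not recorded. The associated work concerns genome-engineered N. benthamiana, which fits with use of this part to assemble species-matched sgRNA expression cassettes into higher-level plant genome-editing constructs.
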