Addgene plasmid #185624: pEPQD0CM0033
Purpose: Level 0 promoter from N. benthamiana used for sgRNA expression, nonstandard overlaps, GGAG-CTCG
Depositing lab: Nicola Patron. Depositing organization: Earlham Institute. Publication: Reconstitution of monoterpene indole alkaloid biosynthesis in genome engineered Nicotiana benthamiana. Dudley QM, Jo S, Guerrero DAS, Chhetry M, Smedley MA, Harwood WA, Sherden NH, O'Connor SE, Caputi L, Patron NJ. Commun Biol. 2022 Sep 10;5(1):949. doi: 10.1038/s42003-022-03904-w. PubMed 36088516.
Backbone
  Vector backbone: pUAP1
  Vector type: CRISPR, Synthetic Biology
Growth in bacteria
  Bacterial resistance: Chloramphenicol, 25 μg/mL
  Growth temperature: 37°C
  Growth strain: DH5alpha
  Copy number: High Copy
Gene/Insert
  Gene/Insert name: NbU6-2 (alt name: pUAP-NbU6-2 promoter)
  Species: Nicotiana benthamiana
  Cloning method: Restriction Enzyme; 5′ cloning site unknown (unknown if destroyed); 3′ cloning site unknown (unknown if destroyed)
  Sequencing primers: 5′ GGCGTATCACGAGGCAGAATTTC; 3′ CCTGCATAACGCGAAGTAATC
Terms and licenses: Academic/Nonprofit Terms; Industry Terms: Not Available to Industry
How to cite: pEPQD0CM0033 was a gift from Nicola Patron (Addgene plasmid # 185624 ; http://n2t.net/addgene:185624 ; RRID:Addgene_185624)
